>Addgene plasmid #73586 | 625 pTol2-tp1bglob:egfp | depositor full sequence | sequence record 136084 | pTol2-tp1bglob:egfp
CCACCTAAATTGTAAGCGTTAATATTTTGTTAAAATTCGCGTTAAATTTTTGTTAAATCAGCTCATTTTT
TAACCAATAGGCCGAAATCGGCAAAATCCCTTATAAATCAAAAGAATAGACCGAGATAGGGT
[37 nt withheld, positions 133-169]
AAAGAACGTGGACTCCAACGTCAAAGG
[49 nt withheld, positions 197-245]
T
[91 nt withheld, positions 247-337]
G
[124 nt withheld, positions 339-462]
CCCATTCGCCATTCAGGCTGCGCAACTGTTGGGAAGGGCGATCGGTGCGGGCCTCTTCGCTATTACGCCA
GCTGGCGAAAGGGGGATGTGCTGCAAGGCGATTAAGTTGGGTAACGCCAGGGTTTTCCCAGTCACGACGT
TGTAAAACGACGGCCAGTGAGCGCGCGTAATACGACTCACTATAGGGCGAATTGGGTACAGGTCATTGCA
CAACACCAGAAATGCCCTCTGATCTGCAAAAGACGTGAATATCTGTTCAGACACCCATATCCACTCTGTT
CCACACAGGTCAGAGGTTTGTCCAGGAGTTCTTGACAGAGGTGTAAAAAGTACTCAAAAATTTTACTCAA
GTGAAAGTACAAGTACTTAGGGAAAATTTTACTCAATTAAAAGTAAAAGTATCTGGCTAGAATCTTACTT
GAGTAAAAGTAAAAAAGTACTCCATTAAAATTGTACTTGAGTATTAAGGAAGTAAAAGTAAAAGCAAGAA
AGAAAACTAGAGATTCTTGTTTAAGCTTTTAATCTCAAAAAACATTAAATGAAATGCATACAAGGTTTTA
TCCTGCTTTAGAACTGTTTGTATTTAATTATCAAACTATAAGACAGACAATCTAATGCCAGTACACGCTA
CTCAAAGTTGTAAAACCTCAGATTTAACTTCAGTAGAAGCTGATTCTCAAAATTGTTAGTGTCAAGCCTA
GCTCTTTTGGGGCTGAAAAGCAATCCTGCAGTGCTGAAAAGCCTCTCACAGGCAGCCGATGCGGGAAGAG
GTGTATTAGTCTTGATAGAGAGGCTGCAAATAGCAGGAAACGTGAGCAGAGACTCCCTGGTGTCTGAAAC
ACAGGCCAGATGGGCCGATAGCTTGCATGCCTGCAGGTCGACTCTAGAGGATCCCGACTCATGGGAAAAT
GGGCGGAAGGGCACCGTGGGAAAATAGTAGATCCCGACTCGTGGGAAAATGGGCGGAAGGGCACCGTGGG
AAAATAGTAGATCCCGACTCGTGGGAAAATGGGCGGAAGGGCACCGTGGGAAAATAGTAGATCCCGACTC
ATGGGAAAATGGGCGGAAGGGCACCGTGGGAAAATAGTAGATCCCGACTCGTGGGAAAATGGGCGGAAGG
GCACCGTGGGAAAATAGTAGATCCCGACTCGTGGGAAAATGGGCGGAAGGGCACCGTGGGAAAATAGTAG
ATCCACTGTATGCATCTTGGGCATAAAAGGCAGATCACTTCAGCTTCTGCTTACACTTGCTTTTGACACA
ACTGTGTTTACTTGCAATCCCTCGAATCGCTAGCATCGATTCGAATTCAAGGATCAACAAGTTTGTACAA
AAAAGCAGGCTCGCTACCGGTCGCCACCATGGTGAGCAAGGGCGAGGAGCTGTTCACCGGGGTGGTGCCC
ATCCTGGTCGAGCTGGACGGCGACGTAAACGGCCACAAGTTCAGCGTGTCCGGCGAGGGCGAGGGCGATG
CCACCTACGGCAAGCTGACCCTGAAGTTCATCTGCACCACCGGCAAGCTGCCCGTGCCCTGGCCCACCCT
CGTGACCACCCTGACCTACGGCGTGCAGTGCTTCAGCCGCTACCCCGACCACATGAAGCAGCACGACTTC
TTCAAGTCCGCCATGCCCGAAGGCTACGTCCAGGAGCGCACCATCTTCTTCAAGGACGACGGCAACTACA
AGACCCGCGCCGAGGTGAAGTTCGAGGGCGACACCCTGGTGAACCGCATCGAGCTGAAGGGCATCGACTT
CAAGGAGGACGGCAACATCCTGGGGCACAAGCTGGAGTACAACTACAACAGCCACAACGTCTATATCATG
GCCGACAAGCAGAAGAACGGCATCAAGGTGAACTTCAAGATCCGCCACAACATCGAGGACGGCAGCGTGC
AGCTCGCCGACCACTACCAGCAGAACACCCCCATCGGCGACGGCCCCGTGCTGCTGCCCGACAACCACTA
CCTGAGCACCCAGTCCGCCCTGAGCAAAGACCCCAACGAGAAGCGCGATCACATGGTCCTGCTGGAGTTC
GTGACCGCCGCCGGGATCACTCTCGGCATGGACGAGCTGTACAAGTCCGGACTCAGATCTCGAGCTCAAG
CTTCGAATTCTGCAGTCGACGGTACCGCGGGCCCGGGATCCACCGGATCTAGATAACTGATACCCAGCTT
TCTTGTACAAAGTGGTTGATCCTCTCGAGCCTCTAGAACTATAGTGAGTCGTATTACGTAGATCCAGACA
TGATAAGATACATTGATGAGTTTGGACAAACCACAACTAGAATGCAGTGAAAAAAATGCTTTATTTGTGA
AATTTGTGATGCTATTGCTTTATTTGTAACCATTATAAGCTGCAATAAACAAGTTAACAACAACAATTGC
ATTCATTTTATGTTTCAGGTTCAGGGGGAGGTGTGGGAGGTTTTTTAATTCGCGGCCGCGGCGCCAATGC
ATTGGGCCCTCGAGCATATGAGATCTGTCCCGATCTTTCTCTTCTGTGCTGTCAATTTAGAGTAGTTTTT
GAGGTAATTTGGGTGCATTCTCTGTAAAAACAACAAATAAATATTTATATTGTATGCAATAAATGTAACA
ATTACACATACACTCTCTGATTACAGCATTAAAGGGTTAGTTCACCCAAAAATGAAAAGATGTCATTAAT
GACTCACCCTCATGTCGTTCCAAGCCCGTAACACCTCCGTTCATCTTCGGAACACAGTTTAAGATATTTT
AGATTTAGTCCGAGAGCTTTCTGTCCCTCCACTGAAAATGTATGTACGGTATACTGTCCATGTCCAGAAA
GGTAATAAAAACATCAAAGTAGTCCATGTGACATCAGTGGGTTAGGTAGAATTATTTGAAGCATCGAAAA
TACATTTTGGTCCAAAAATAACAAAACCTACGACTTTATTCAGCATTGTAGCGTCACTGCGAAGTCGTGA
ACGCGGATTGACAACAGACCCGGAAGAGAATACAATGCCGAATAAAGTCGTAGGTTTTGTTATTTTTGGA
CCAAAATGTATTCGATGCTTCAAAAAATTCTAACTAACCCACTGATGTCACATGGACTACTTTGATGTTT
TTATTACCTTTCTGGACATGGACAGTATACCGTACATACATTCTCAATGGAGGCACAGAAAGCTCTCGGA
CTAAATCTAAAATATCTTAAACTGTGTTCTGAAGATGAACGGAGGTCTTACGGGCTTGGAACGACATGAG
GGCGAGTCATTAATGACATTATTTTCATTTTTGGGTGAACTAACCCTTTAATAAAACTGACATTTGCAGC
CAATTGCACACTTTATAATGTTAAATACTTGTTGATTTTAGAAATACAGTAGCATTTAGTGACAATCAAA
CATTAATTTTATTTCTGATTATATTGACAAAAACACAGGACTGTAAGGCTGACATGACAGGGTGAATTGA
TTTCATTACATTAGTTTTGATGGTAACACTTTTACAATAAGGTTCGTTAGTTAACTACATTAGTTAACAT
GAACTAATAATGAACTGCACGTATACATGTTAATTTCAACATTTACTAATACTTTATATCTTGTTAACAT
TAGTTAATGCACTGTGAACTAACATGAACAAACAATGAACATCTGTATTTCTATTAACTAACGTTAACAA
AGATTAACAGATACAGTAACAAATGTATTGCTCATGGTTATTTAATGTTAGTTAATACATGAACTAATCA
ACCTCATTGTAAAGTGTTACCGTTTTGACAATACAACATGTTTGGAAAAAAATTTCTCGCTTGGTTTTCT
TGTGTTTTGCATGAATTCAAACACAATGAGAGCACGGAATGATAATGATTATTCAAAGCTGCAATAGGCG
CCAAATTTCCCGTGGACCTAACGTTACCAATTACAAATGCATTTTAGCATTTTATTACGTGAGCCTTATA
TTGTCAATCGCATGCATTAGTGAAAATAGGCCTACTACACATATAAAAGGCGCGCCATCAACGTCAAAAC
ATGCACACCCAAAAAAAAAAAAAAAAAAAAAAAAAAAAACTATCAGTAAAACAAAATACTTAATGTACTT
ACCTCAATATGCTTCCTTAGGTTTGATGGCGAACTTTTGAAGGCCGATATTTCTTTATTAAGCGGGAGAC
AGAGGACACATTTCATCTTGAATGAATCTTTATTTACACCACTTAAAGAAAAGAATTCGCGAAGATACGG
CCACGGGTGCTCTTGATCCTGTGGCTGATTTTGGACTGTGCTGCTCGCAGCTGCTGATGAATCACATACT
TCCTCCATTTTCTTCCACTGATTGACTGTTATAATTTCCCTAATTTCCAGGTCAAGGTGCTGTGCATTGT
GGTAATAGATGTGACATGACGTCACTTCCAAAGGACCAATGAACATGTCTGACCAATTTCATATAATGTG
AAAACGATTTTCATAGGCAGAATAAATAACATTTAAATTAAACTGGGCATCAGCGCAATTCAATTGGTTT
GGTAATAGCAAGGGAAAATAGAATGAAGTGATCTCCAAAAAATAAGTACTTTTTGACTGTAAATAAAATT
GTAAGGAGTAAAAAGTACTTTTTTTTCTAAAAAAATGTAATTAAGTAAAAGTAAAAGTATTGATTTTTAA
TTGTACTCAAGTAAAGTAAAAATCCCCAAAAATAATACTTAAGTACAGTAATCAAGTAAAATTACTCAAG
TACTTTACACCTCTGGTTCTTGACCCCCTACCTTCAGCAAGCCCAGCAGATCCACTAGTTCTAGAGCGGC
CGCCACCGCGGTGGAGCTCCAGCTTTTGTTCCCTTTAGTGAGGGTTAATTGCGCGCTTGGCGTAATCATG
GTCATAGCTGTTTCCTGTGTGAAATTGTTATCCGCTCACAATTCCACACAACATACGAGCCGGAAGCATA
AAGTGTAAAGCCTGGGGTGCCTAATGAGTGAGCTAACTCACATTAATTGCGTTGCGCTCACTGCCCGCTT
TCCAGTCGGGAAACCTGTCGTGCCAGCTGCATTAATGAATCGGCCAACGCGCGGGGAGAGGCGGTTTGCG
TATTGGGCGCTCTTCCGCTTCCTCGCTCACTGACTCGCTGCGCTCGGTCGTTCGGCTGCGGCGAGCGGTA
TCAGCTCACTCAAAGGCGGTAATACGGTTATCCACAGAATCAGGGGATAACGCAGGAAAGAACATGTGAG
CAAAAGGCCAGCAAAAGGCCAGGAACCGTAAAAAGGCCGCGTTGCTGGCGTTTTTCCATAGGCTCCGCCC
CCCTGACGAGCATCACAAAAATCGACGCTCAAGTCAGAGGTGGCGAAACCCGACAGGACTATAAAGATAC
CAGGCGTTTCCCCCTGGAAGCTCCCTCGTGCGCTCTCCTGTTCCGACCCTGCCGCTTACCGGATACCTGT
CCGCCTTTCTCCCTTCGGGAAGCGTGGCGCTTTCTCATAGCTCACGCTGTAGGTATCTCAGTTCGGTGTA
GGTCGTTCGCTCCAAGCTGGGCTGTGTGCACGAACCCCCCGTTCAGCCCGACCGCTGCGCCTTATCCGGT
AACTATCGTCTTGAGTCCAACCCGGTAAGACACGACTTATCGCCACTGGCAGCAGCCACTGGTAACAGGA
TTAGCAGAGCGAGGTATGTAGGCGGTGCTACAGAGTTCTTGAAGTGGTGGCCTAACTACGGCTACACTAG
AAGGACAGTATTTGGTATCTGCGCTCTGCTGAAGCCAGTTACCTTCGGAAAAAGAGTTGGTAGCTCTTGA
TCCGGCAAACAAACCACCGCTGGTAGCGGTGGTTTTTTTGTTTGCAAGCAGCAGATTACGCGCAGAAAAA
AAGGATCTCAAGAAGATCCTTTGATCTTTTCTACGGGGTCTGACGCTCAGTGGAACGAAAACTCACGTTA
AGGGATTTTGGTCATGAGATTATCAAAAAGGATCTTCACCTAGATCCTTTTAAATTAAAAATGAAGTTTT
AAATCAATCTAAAGTATATATGAGTAAACTTGGTCTGACAGTTACCAATGCTTAATCAGTGAGGCACCTA
TCTCAGCGATCTGTCTATTTCGTTCATCCATAGTTGCCTGACTCCCCGTCGTGTAGATAACTACGATACG
GGAGGGCTTACCATCTGGCCCCAGTGCTGCAATGATACCGCGAGACCCACGCTCACCGGCTCCAGATTTA
TCAGCAATAAACCAGCCAGCCGGAAGGGCCGAGCGCAGAAGTGGTCCTGCAACTTTATCCGCCTCCATCC
AGTCTATTAATTGTTGCCGGGAAGCTAGAGTAAGTAGTTCGCCAGTTAATAGTTTGCGCAACGTTGTTGC
CATTGCTACAGGCATCGTGGTGTCACGCTCGTCGTTTGGTATGGCTTCATTCAGCTCCGGTTCCCAACGA
TCAAGGCGAGTTACATGATCCCCCATGTTGTGCAAAAAAGCGGTTAGCTCCTTCGGTCCTCCGATCGTTG
TCAGAAGTAAGTTGGCCGCAGTGTTATCACTCATGGTTATGGCAGCACTGCATAATTCTCTTACTGTCAT
GCCATCCGTAAGATGCTTTTCTGTGACTGGTGAGTACTCAACCAAGTCATTCTGAGAATAGTGTATGCGG
CGACCGAGTTGCTCTTGCCCGGCGTCAATACGGGATAATACCGCGCCACATAGCAGAACTTTAAAAGTGC
TCATCATTGGAAAACGTTCTTCGGGGCGAAAACTCTCAAGGATCTTACCGCTGTTGAGATCCAGTTCGAT
GTAACCCACTCGTGCACCCAACTGATCTTCAGCATCTTTTACTTTCACCAGCGTTTCTGGGTGAGCAAAA
ACAGGAAGGCAAAATGCCGCAAAAAAGGGAATAAGGGCGACACGGAAATGTTGAATACTCATACTCTTCC
TTTTTCAATATTATTGAAGCATTTATCAGGGTTATTGTCTCATGAGCGGATACATATTTGAATGTATTTA
GAAAAATAAACAAATAGGGGTTCCGCGCACATTTCCCCGAAAAGTG
Features (pLannotate 1.2.2; 19 found; start..end, strand, type, name):
     34..462     -  rep_origin     f1 ori (sequence partly withheld): f1 bacteriophage origin of replication; arrow indicates direction of (+) strand synthesis
    467..622     -  CDS            lacZα (fragment): LacZα fragment of β-galactosidase; lacZ fragment
    630..648     +  promoter       T7 promoter: promoter for bacteriophage T7 RNA polymerase
   1322..1357    -  misc_feature   MCS (fragment): pUC18/19 multiple cloning site
   1779..1803    +  protein_bind   attB1: mutant version of attB; recombination site for the Gateway® BP reaction BP Clonase™
   1821..2537    +  CDS            EGFP: EGFP is a basic (constitutively fluorescent) green fluorescent protein published in 1996, derived from Aequorea victoria. It is reported to be a rapidly-maturing weak dimer with moderate acid sensitivity.
   2538..2603    +  misc_feature   MCS: multiple cloning site
   2624..2648    -  protein_bind   attB2: mutant version of attB; recombination site for the Gateway® BP reaction BP Clonase™
   2671..2688    -  promoter       T7 promoter (fragment): promoter for bacteriophage T7 RNA polymerase
   2693..2827    -  polyA_signal   SV40 poly(A) signal: SV40 polyadenylation signal
   5201..5241    -  misc_feature   MCS (fragment): pBluescript multiple cloning site
   5254..5272    -  promoter       T3 promoter: promoter for bacteriophage T3 RNA polymerase
   5317..5333    -  protein_bind   lac operator: The lac repressor binds to the lac operator to inhibit transcription in E. coli. This inhibition can be relieved by adding lactose or isopropyl-β-D-thiogalactopyranoside (IPTG). lac repressor encoded by lacI
   5341..5371    -  promoter       lac promoter: promoter for the E. coli lac operon
   5386..5407    -  protein_bind   CAP binding site: CAP binding activates transcription in the presence of cAMP. E. coli catabolite activator protein
   5420..5512    -  CDS            lacI (fragment): lac repressor; lacI; The lac repressor binds to the lac operator to inhibit transcription in E. coli. This inhibition can be relieved by adding lactose or isopropyl-β-D-thiogalactopyranoside (IPTG).
   5695..6283    -  rep_origin     ori: high-copy-number ColE1/pMB1/pBR322/pUC origin of replication
   6454..7314    -  CDS            AmpR: β-lactamase; bla; confers resistance to ampicillin, carbenicillin, and related antibiotics
   7315..7419    -  promoter       AmpR promoter: bla
