[The description below was written by a language model from this plasmid's Addgene catalogue record and pLannotate feature annotations shown in this document.]
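Description:
625 pTol2-tp1bglob:egfp is a Tol2 transposon reporter plasmid built on a pBluescript/Tol2 backbone, in which a Notch-responsive tp1 element drives expression of EGFP. It is maintained in E. coli as a high-copy plasmid through a ColE1/pUC-type origin and selected with ampicillin via the β-lactamase gene and its own promoter. The backbone also retains typical pBluescript features: an f1 phage origin, lacZα and lacI fragments, the lac promoter, operator and CAP site, and flanking T7 and T3 promoters.

In the 7,438 nt annotated sequence, the EGFP coding sequence sits between attB1 and attB2 sites, which indicates that the reporter was assembled by Gateway recombination. It is followed by a short multiple cloning site and an SV40 polyadenylation signal; that signal is annotated on the opposite strand from EGFP, an orientation the record does not explain. The automated annotation does not label the tp1 element, the minimal promoter suggested by "bglob" in the name (presumably β-globin, though the record does not spell this out), or the Tol2 transposon arms. These presumably lie in the unannotated stretches upstream of attB1 and in the large unlabelled region downstream of the poly(A) signal, but their exact positions cannot be confirmed from the table.

In a Tol2 vector, the terminal transposon sequences allow Tol2 transposase to excise the cassette and integrate it into a host genome, an approach widely used for zebrafish transgenesis. The resulting reporter produces green fluorescence in cells with active Notch signalling. The associated publication concerns Notch signalling outputs in patterning the developing arterial system, consistent with this use.
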