Addgene plasmid #73586: 625 pTol2-tp1bglob:egfp
Purpose: Tol2 vector with Notch responsive tp1 element driving expression of EGFP
Depositing lab: Nathan Lawson. Depositing organization: University of Massachusetts, Worcester. Publication: Distinct Notch signaling outputs pattern the developing arterial system. Quillien A, Moore JC, Shin M, Siekmann AF, Smith T, Pan L, Moens CB, Parsons MJ, Lawson ND. Development. 2014 Apr;141(7):1544-52. doi: 10.1242/dev.099986. Epub 2014 Mar 5. PubMed 24598161.
Backbone
  Vector backbone: pBluescript/Tol2
Growth in bacteria
  Bacterial resistance: Ampicillin, 100 μg/mL
  Growth temperature: 37°C
  Growth strain: DH5alpha
  Copy number: High Copy
Gene/Insert
  Gene/Insert name: tp1 element driving EGFP
Terms and licenses: Academic/Nonprofit Terms; Industry Terms: Not Available to Industry
How to cite: 625 pTol2-tp1bglob:egfp was a gift from Nathan Lawson (Addgene plasmid # 73586 ; http://n2t.net/addgene:73586 ; RRID:Addgene_73586)
