>Addgene plasmid #73586 | 625 pTol2-tp1bglob:egfp | addgene partial sequence | sequence record 138033 | T7 5'-TAATACGACTCACTATAGGG-3'
AAGACGTGAATATCTGTTCAGACACCCATATCCACTCTGTTCCACACAGGTCAGAGGTTTGTCCAGGAGT
TCTTGACAGAGGTGTAAAAAGTACTCAAAAATTTTACTCAAGTGAAAGTACAAGTACTTAGGGAAAATTT
TACTCAATTAAAAGTAAAAGTATCTGGCTAGAATCTTACTTGAGTAAAAGTAAAAAAGTACTCCATTAAA
ATTGTACTTGAGTATTAAGGAAGTAAAAGTAAAAGCAAGAAAGAAAACTAGAGATTCTTGTTTAAGCTTT
TAATCTCAAAAAACATTAAATGAAATGCATACAAGGTTTTATCCTGCTTTAGAACTGTTTGTATTTAATT
ATCAAACTATAAGACAGACAATCTAATGCCAGTACACGCTACTCAAAGTTGTAAAACCTCAGATTTAACT
TCAGTAGAAGCTGATTCTCAAAATTGTTAGTGTCAAGCCTAGCTCTTTTGGGGCTGAAAAGCAATCCTGC
AGTGCTGAAAAGCCTCTCACAGGCAGCCGATGCGGGAAGAGGTGTATTAGTCTTGATAGAGAGGCTGCAA
ATAGCAGGAAACGTGAGCAGAGACTCCCTGGTGTCTGAAACACAGGCCAGATGGGCCGATAGCTTGCATG
CCTGCAGGTCGACTCTAGAGGATCCCGACTCATGGGAAAATGGGCGGAAGGGCACCGTGGGAAAATAGTA
GATCCCGACTCGTGG
