>Addgene plasmid #73586 | 625 pTol2-tp1bglob:egfp | addgene partial sequence | sequence record 138054 | M13-Rev 5'-CAGGAAACAGCTATGACC-3'
AAGCTGGAGCTCCACCGCGGTGGCGGCCGCTCTAGAACTAGTGGATCTGCTGGGCTTGCTGAAGGTAGGG
GGTCAAGAACCAGAGGTGTAAAGTACTTGAGTAATTTTACTTGATTACTGTACTTAAGTATTATTTTTGG
GGATTTTTACTTTACTTGAGTACAATTAAAAATCAATACTTTTACTTTTACTTAATTACATTTTTTTAGA
AAAAAAAGTACTTTTTACTCCTTACAATTTTATTTACAGTCAAAAAGTACTTATTTTTTGGAGATCACTT
CATTCTATTTTCCCTTGCTATTACCAAACCAATTGAATTGCGCTGATGCCCAGTTTAATTTAAATGTTAT
TTATTCTGCCTATGAAAATCGTTTTCACATTATATGAAATTGGTCAGACATGTTCATTGGTCCTTTGGAA
GTGACGTCATGTCACATCTATTACCACAATGCACAGCACCTTGACCTGGAAATTAGGGAAATTATAACAG
TCAATCAGTGGAAGAAAATGGAGGAAGTATGTGATTCATCAGCAGCTGCGAGCAGCACAGTCCAAAATCA
GCCACAGGATCAAGAGCACCCGTGGCCGTATCTTCGCGAATTCTTTTCTTTAAGTGGTGTAAATAAAGAT
TCATTCAAGATGAAATGTGTCCTCTGTCTCCCGCTTAATAAAGAAATATCGGCCTTCAAAAGTTCGCCAT
CAAACCTAAGGAAGCATATTGAGGTAAGTACATTAAGTATT
